>Addgene plasmid #160237 | 907L | addgene full sequence | sequence record 315997 | Addgene NGS Result
AAATTGTAAGCGTTAATATTTTGTTAAAATTCGCGTTAAATTTTTGTTAAATCAGCTCATTTTTTAACCA
ATAGGCCGAAATCGGCAAAATCCCTTATAAATCAAAAGAATAGACCGAGATAGGGT
[37 nt withheld, positions 127-163]
AAAGAACGTGGACTCCAACGTCAAAGG
[49 nt withheld, positions 191-239]
T
[91 nt withheld, positions 241-331]
G
[124 nt withheld, positions 333-456]
CCCATTCGCCATTCAGGCTGCGCAACTGTTGGGAAGGGCGATCGGTGCGGGCCTCTTCGCTATTACGCCA
GCTGGCGAAAGGGGGATGTGCTGCAAGGCGATTAAGTTGGGTAACGCCAGGGTTTTCCCAGTCACGACGT
TGTAAAACGACGGCCAGTGAATTGTAATACGACTCACTATAGGGCGAATTGGGTACGTACCGGGCCCCTA
GTATGTATGTAAGTTAATAAAACCCATTTTTGCGGAAAGTAGATAAAAAAAACATTTTTTTTTTTTACTG
CACTGGATATCATTGAACTTATCTGATCAGTTTTAAATTTACTTCGATCCAAGGGTATTTGATGTACCAG
GTTCTTTCGATTACCTCTCACTCAAAATGACATTCCACTCAAAGTCAGCGCTGTTTGCCTCCTTCTCTGT
CCACAGAAATATCGCCGTCTCTTTCGCCGCTGCGTCCGCTATCTCTTTCGCCACCGTTTGTAGCGTTACG
TAGCGTCAATGTCCGCCTTCAGTTGCATTTTGTCAGCGGTTTCGTGACGAAGCTCCAAGCGGTTTACGCC
ATCAATTAAACACAAAGTGCTGTGCCAAAACTCCTCTCGCTTCTTATTTTTGTTTGTTTTTTGAGTGATT
GGGGTGGTGATTGGTTTTGGGTGGGTAAGCAGGGGAAAGTGTGAAAAATCCCGGCAATGGGCCAAGAGGA
TCAGGAGCTATTAATTCGCGGAGGCAGCAAACACCCATCTGCCGAGCATCTGAACAATGTGAGTAGTACA
TGTGCATACATCTTAAGTTCACTTGATCTATAGGAACTGCGATTGCAACATCAAATTGTCTGCGGCGTGA
GAACTGCGACCCACAAAAATCCCAAACCGCAATTGCACAAACAAATAGTGACACGAAACAGATTATTCTG
GTAGCTGTTCTCGCTATATAAGACAATTTTTGAGATCATATCATGATCAAGACATCTAAAGGCATTCATT
TTCGACTATATTCTTTTTTACAAAAAATATAACAACCAGATATTTTAAGCTGATCCTAGATGCACAAAAA
ATAAATAAAAGTATAAACCTACTTCGTAGGATACTTCGGGGTACTTTTTGTTCGGGGTTAGATGAGCATA
ACGCTTGTAGTTGATATTTGAGATCCCCTATCATTGCAGGGTGACAGCGGAGCGGCTTCGCAGAGCTGCA
TTAACCAGGGCTTCGGGCAGGCCAAAAACTACGGCACGCTCCGGCCACCCAGTCCGCCGGAGGACTCCGG
TTCAGGGAGCGGCCAACTAGCCGAGAACCTCACCTATGCCTGGCACAATATGGACATCTTTGGGGCGGTC
AATCAGCCGGGCTCCGGATGGCGGCAGCTGGTCAACCGGACACGCGGACTATTCTGCAACGAGCGACACA
TACCGGCGCCCAGGAAACATTTGCTCAAGAACGGTGAGTTTCTATTCGCAGTCGGCTGATCTGTGTGAAA
TCTTAATAAAGGGTCCAATTACCAATTTGAAACTCAGTTTGCGGCGTGGCCTATCCGGGCGAACTTTTGG
CCGTGATGGGCAGTTCCGGTGCCGGAAAGACGACCCTGCTGAATGCCCTTGCCTTTCGATCGCCGCAGGG
CATCCAAGTATCGCCATCCGGGATGCGACTGCTCAATGGCCAACCTGTGGACGCCAAGGAGATGCAGGCC
AGGTGCGCCTATGTCCAGCAGGATGACCTCTTTATCGGCTCCCTAACGGCCAGGGAACACCTGATTTTCC
AAGCCATGGTGCGGATGCCACGACATCTGACCTATCGGCAGCGAGTGGCCCGCGTGGATCAGGTGATCCA
GGAGCTTTCGCTCAGCAAATGTCAGCACACGATCATCGGTGTGCCCGGCAGGGTGAAAGGTCTGTCCGGC
GGAGAAAGGAAGCGTCTGGCATTCGCCTCCGAGGCTCTAACCGATCCGCCGCTTCTGATCTGCGATGAGC
CCACCTCCGGACTGGACTCCTTTACCGCCCACAGCGTCGTCCAGGTGCTGAAGAAGCTGTCGCAGAAGGG
CAAGACCGTCATCCTGACCATTCATCAGCCGTCTTCCGAGCTGTTTGAGCTCTTTGACAAGATCCTTCTG
ATGGCCGAGGGCAGGGTAGCTTTCTTGGGCACTCCCAGCGAAGCCGTCGACTTCTTTTCCTAGTGAGTTC
GATGTGTTTATTAAGGGTATCTAGTATTACATAACATCTCAACTCCTATCCAGCGTGGGTGCCCAGTGTC
CTACCAACTACAATCCGGCGGACTTTTACGTACAGGTGTTGGCCGTTGTGCCCGGACGGGAGATCGAGTC
CCGTGATCGGATCGCCAAGATATGCGACAATTTTGCCATTAGCAAAGTAGCCCGGGATATGGAGCAGTTG
TTGGCCACCAAAAATCTGGAGAAGCCACTGGAGCAGCCGGAGAATGGGTACACCTACAAGGCCACCTGGT
TCATGCAGTTCCGGGCGGTCCTGTGGCGATCCTGGCTGTCGGTGCTCAAGGAACCACTCCTCGTAAAAGT
GCGACTTATTCAGACAACGGTGAGTGGTTCCAGTGGAAACAAATGATATAACGCTTACAATTCTTGGAAA
CAAATTCGCTAGATTTTAGATAGAATTGCCTGATTCCACACCCTTCTTAGTTTTTTTCAATGAGATGTAT
AGTTTATAGTTTTGCAGAAGATAAATAAATTTCATTTAACTCGCGAATATTAATGAGATGCGAGTAACAT
TTTAATTTGCAGATGGTTGCCATCTTGATTGGCCTCATCTTTTTGGGCCAACAACTCACGCAAGTGGGTG
TGATGAATATCAACGGAGCCATCTTCCTCTTCCTGACCAACATGACCTTTCAAAACGTCTTTGCCACGAT
AAATGTAAGTCATGTTTAGAATACATTTGCATTTCAATAATTTACTAACTTTCTAATGAATCGATTCGAT
TTAGGTGTTCACCTCAGAGCTGCCAGTTTTTATGAGGGAGGCCCGAAGTCGACTTTATCGCTGTGACACA
TACTTTCTGGGCAAAACGATTGCCGAATTGCCGCTTTTTCTCACAGTGCCACTGGTCTTCACGGCGATTG
CCTATCCGATGATCGGACTGCGGGCCGGAGTGCTGCACTTCTTCAACTGCCTGGCGCTGGTCACTCTGGT
GGCCAATGTGTCAACGTCCTTCGGATATCTAATATCCTGCGCCAGCTCCTCGACCTCGATGGCGCTGTCT
GTGGGTCCGCCGGTTATCATACCATTCCTGCTCTTTGGCGGCTTCTTCTTGAACTCGGGCTCGGTGCCAG
TATACCTCAAATGGTTGTCGTACCTCTCATGGTTCCGTTACGCCAACGAGGGTCTGCTGATTAACCAATG
GGCGGACGTGGAGCCGGGCGAAATTAGCTGCACATCGTCGAACACCACGTGCCCCAGTTCGGGCAAGGTC
ATCCTGGAGACGCTTAACTTCTCCGCCGCCGATCTGCCGCTGGACTACGTGGGTCTGGCCATTCTCATCG
TGAGCTTCCGGGTGCTCGCATATCTGGCTCTAAGACTTCGGGCCCGACGCAAGGAGTAGCCGACATATAT
CCGAAATAACTGCTTGTTTTTTTTTTTTACCATTATTACCATCGTGTTTACTGTTTATTGCCCCCTCAAA
AAGCTAATGTAATTATATTTGTGCCAATAAAAACAAGATATGACCTATAGAATACAAGTATTTCCCCTTC
GAACATCCCCACAAGTAGACTTTGGATTTGTCTTCTAACCAAAAGACTTACACACCTGCATACCTTACAT
CAAAAACTCGTTTATCGCTACATAAAACACCGGGATATATTTTTTATATACATACTTTTCAAATCGCGCG
CCCTCTTCATAATTCACCTCCACCACACCACGTTTCGTAGTTGCTCTTTCGCTGTCTCCCACCCGCTCTC
CGCAACACATTCACCTTTTGTTCGACGACCTTGGAGCGACTGTCGTTAGTTCCGCGCGATTCGGTTCGCT
CAAATGGTTCCGAGTGGTTCATTTCGTCTCAATAGAAATTAGTAATAAATATTTGTATGTACAATTTATT
TGCTCCAATATATTTGTATATATTTCCCTCACAGCTATATTTATTCTAATTTAATATTATGACTTTTTAA
GGTAATTTTTTGTGACCTGTTCGGAGTGATTAGCGTTACAATTTGAACTGAAAGTGACATCCAGTGTTTG
TTCCTTGTGTAGATGCATCTCAAAAAAATGGTGGGCATAATAGTGTTGTTTATATATATCAAAAATAACA
ACTATAATAATAAGAATACATTTAATTTAGAAAATGCTTGGATTTCACTGGAACTAGGCTAGCATAACTT
CGTATAATGTATGCTATACGAAGTTATGCTAGCGGATCCGGGAATTGGGAATTGGGCAATATTTAAATGG
CCGTTCCCGTGATAGAGTAACGGTTCCTTTTTAAATAATTAAAATTCTTATTGGATTCATGATGAAACCA
AAAAAATTTTAAAATAACAAATTTAACAATTACGGTGCGGATTTCTTATGTGAACATTTATCAACTAGGA
TTCATAATCTTTAGGCTTATTCTGGAAAAAGTTAACAAGTGTTGTAACTATTTAAAATTAAGTCCGTATA
AATGAGCAAATTGTTGAAATCGATCAAATTGAGCTTAAAAGATTTATTTGACTACTTAAATTTGAATCTG
CTTACTAACTTTTTCATTGTTCCGGAACTTTTGATGCTGAAATGTGAAACTATTTAGTACATAGGTGTTA
ATAGCGTTTCGGCCAATTAAATTTAGTATGTGAGTACGCATGCCAACCTTTGTATATAGATGTTGCTTCT
CGATATATTTAGATTAAGTTTTCTAAGTGCATTTGTTTCGAGCAGCAGTTCGATCATTTAGTCTTTTTTC
CTTTATATCAGTATAAACACTATAGTAAAGGTACGGTCCCTAATTTTTCAGTGGACCCAATGTCCTAGTT
TTAGCTGCCTAGGATGGTCCGTCGAACCAAAGAAGAAGCCCAGGAAACCCGTGCCCAGATCATCGAGGCG
GCGGAAAGGGCCTTCTACAAGCGCGGGGTTGCGCGAACCACCCTGGCCGACATCGCCGAACTGGCGGGTG
TGACGCGGGGGGCGATCTACTGGCACTTCAACAACAAGGCCGAGCTGGTGCAGGCGTTGCTCGACAGCCT
GCACGAGACCCATGACCATTTGGCGCGCGCGAGCGAAAGCGAGGATGAACTCGACCCGCTTGGCTGCATG
CGCAAGCTGCTGTTGCAAGTGTTTAACGAGCTGGTGCTCGATGCCCGAACCCGTCGTATCAATGAAATCC
TGCATCACAAGTGCGAGTTCACCGATGACATGTGTGAAATTCGCCAGCAGCGCCAGAGTGCGGTGCTGGA
TTGCCACAAGGGCATCACCCTGGCGCTGGCCAATGCCGTACGCCGGGGCCAGTTGCCTGGCGAGCTGGAT
GTCGAGCGCGCGGCGGTGGCCATGTTTGCCTATGTCGATGGCCTGATCGGGCGCTGGCTATTGCTGCCTG
ACAGTGTCGATCTGTTGGGTGATGTCGAAAAATGGGTCGACACCGGGCTGGATATGCTGCGCTTGAGCCC
GGCTCTGCGCAAAGGCAGCGCCTACAGCCGCGCCCGTACCAAGAACAACTATGGCAGCACCATCGAGGGA
CTGCTGGACCTGCCGGATGACGATGCCCCGGAGGAAGCCGGCCTGGCCGCCCCCCGCCTGAGCTTCCTGC
CCGCCGGACACACGCGCCGCCTGAGCACCGCCCCGCCGACCGATGTGAGCCTGGGCGACGAGCTGCACCT
GGATGGAGAGGATGTGGCAATGGCCCACGCCGACGCCCTGGACGATTTCGACCTGGATATGCTGGGCGAT
GGAGATAGCCCGGGACCGGGCTTCACGCCCCACGATAGCGCCCCGTACGGCGCCCTGGACATGGCCGACT
TCGAGTTCGAGCAAATGTTCACCGACGCGCTGGGCATCGATGAGTATGGCGGGTAGGATCTTTGTGAAGG
AACCTTACTTCTGTGGTGTGACATAATTGGACAAACTACCTACAGAGATTTAAAGCTCTAAGGTAAATAT
AAAATTTTTAAGTGTATAATGTGTTAAACTACTGATTCTAATTGTTTGTGTATTTTAGATTCCAACCTAT
GGAACTGATGAATGGGAGCAGTGGTGGAATGCCTTTAATGAGGAAAACCTGTTTTGCTCAGAAGAAATGC
CATCTAGTGATGATGAGGCTACTGCTGACTCTCAACATTCTACTCCTCCAAAAAAGAAGAGAAAGGTAGA
AGACCCCAAGGACTTTCCTTCAGAATTGCTAAGTTTTTTGAGTCATGCTGTGTTTAGTAATAGAACTCTT
GCTTGCTTTGCTATTTACACCACAAAGGAAAAAGCTGCACTGCTATACAAGAAAATTATGGAAAAATATT
TGATGTATAGTGCCTTGACTAGAGATCATAATCAGCCATACCACATTTGTAGAGGTTTTACTTGCTTTAA
AAAACCTCCCACACCTCCCCCTGAACCTGAAACATAAAATGAATGGAATTGTTGTTGTTAACTTGTTTAT
TGCAGCTTATAATGGTTACAAATAAAGCAATAGCATCACAAATTTCACAAATAAAGCATTTTTTTCACTG
CATTCTAGTTGTGGTTTGTCCAAACTCATCAATGTATCTTATCATGTCTGGTTCCACTCTAGAGATCCAC
TAGTGTCGACGATGTAGGTCACGGTCTCGAAGCCGCGGTGCGGGTGCCAGGGCGTGCCCTTGGGCTCCCC
GGGCGCGTACTCCACCTCACCCATCTGGTCCATCATGATGAACGGGTCGAGGTGGCGGTAGTTGATCCCG
GCGAACGCGCGGCGCACCGGGAAGCCCTCGCCCTCGAAACCGCTGGGCGCGGTGGTCACGGTGAGCACGG
GACGTGCGACGGCGTCGGCGGGTGCGGATACGCGGGGCAGCGTCAGCGGGTTCTCGACGGTCACGGCGGG
CATGTCGACACTAGTTCTAGCCAGCTTTTGTTCCCTTTAGTGAGGGTTAATTTCGAGCTTGGCGTAATCA
TGGTCATAGCTGTTTCCTGTGTGAAATTGTTATCCGCTCACAATTCCACACAACATACGAGCCGGAAGCA
TAAAGTGTAAAGCCTGGGGTGCCTAATGAGTGAGCTAACTCACATTAATTGCGTTGCGCTCACTGCCCGC
TTTCCAGTCGGGAAACCTGTCGTGCCAGCTGCATTAATGAATCGGCCAACGCGCGGGGAGAGGCGGTTTG
CGTATTGGGCGCTCTTCCGCTTCCTCGCTCACTGACTCGCTGCGCTCGGTCGTTCGGCTGCGGCGAGCGG
TATCAGCTCACTCAAAGGCGGTAATACGGTTATCCACAGAATCAGGGGATAACGCAGGAAAGAACATGTG
AGCAAAAGGCCAGCAAAAGGCCAGGAACCGTAAAAAGGCCGCGTTGCTGGCGTTTTTCCATAGGCTCCGC
CCCCCTGACGAGCATCACAAAAATCGACGCTCAAGTCAGAGGTGGCGAAACCCGACAGGACTATAAAGAT
ACCAGGCGTTTCCCCCTGGAAGCTCCCTCGTGCGCTCTCCTGTTCCGACCCTGCCGCTTACCGGATACCT
GTCCGCCTTTCTCCCTTCGGGAAGCGTGGCGCTTTCTCATAGCTCACGCTGTAGGTATCTCAGTTCGGTG
TAGGTCGTTCGCTCCAAGCTGGGCTGTGTGCACGAACCCCCCGTTCAGCCCGACCGCTGCGCCTTATCCG
GTAACTATCGTCTTGAGTCCAACCCGGTAAGACACGACTTATCGCCACTGGCAGCAGCCACTGGTAACAG
GATTAGCAGAGCGAGGTATGTAGGCGGTGCTACAGAGTTCTTGAAGTGGTGGCCTAACTACGGCTACACT
AGAAGAACAGTATTTGGTATCTGCGCTCTGCTGAAGCCAGTTACCTTCGGAAAAAGAGTTGGTAGCTCTT
GATCCGGCAAACAAACCACCGCTGGTAGCGGTGGTTTTTTTGTTTGCAAGCAGCAGATTACGCGCAGAAA
AAAAGGATCTCAAGAAGATCCTTTGATCTTTTCTACGGGGTCTGACGCTCAGTGGAACGAAAACTCACGT
TAAGGGATTTTGGTCATGAGATTATCAAAAAGGATCTTCACCTAGATCCTTTTAAATTAAAAATGAAGTT
TTAAATCAATCTAAAGTATATATGAGTAAACTTGGTCTGACAGTTACCAATGCTTAATCAGTGAGGCACC
TATCTCAGCGATCTGTCTATTTCGTTCATCCATAGTTGCCTGACTCCCCGTCGTGTAGATAACTACGATA
CGGGAGGGCTTACCATCTGGCCCCAGTGCTGCAATGATACCGCGAGACCCACGCTCACCGGCTCCAGATT
TATCAGCAATAAACCAGCCAGCCGGAAGGGCCGAGCGCAGAAGTGGTCCTGCAACTTTATCCGCCTCCAT
CCAGTCTATTAATTGTTGCCGGGAAGCTAGAGTAAGTAGTTCGCCAGTTAATAGTTTGCGCAACGTTGTT
GCCATTGCTACAGGCATCGTGGTGTCACGCTCGTCGTTTGGTATGGCTTCATTCAGCTCCGGTTCCCAAC
GATCAAGGCGAGTTACATGATCCCCCATGTTGTGCAAAAAAGCGGTTAGCTCCTTCGGTCCTCCGATCGT
TGTCAGAAGTAAGTTGGCCGCAGTGTTATCACTCATGGTTATGGCAGCACTGCATAATTCTCTTACTGTC
ATGCCATCCGTAAGATGCTTTTCTGTGACTGGTGAGTACTCAACCAAGTCATTCTGAGAATAGTGTATGC
GGCGACCGAGTTGCTCTTGCCCGGCGTCAATACGGGATAATACCGCGCCACATAGCAGAACTTTAAAAGT
GCTCATCATTGGAAAACGTTCTTCGGGGCGAAAACTCTCAAGGATCTTACCGCTGTTGAGATCCAGTTCG
ATGTAACCCACTCGTGCACCCAACTGATCTTCAGCATCTTTTACTTTCACCAGCGTTTCTGGGTGAGCAA
AAACAGGAAGGCAAAATGCCGCAAAAAAGGGAATAAGGGCGACACGGAAATGTTGAATACTCATACTCTT
CCTTTTTCAATATTATTGAAGCATTTATCAGGGTTATTGTCTCATGAGCGGATACATATTTGAATGTATT
TAGAAAAATAAACAAATAGGGGTTCCGCGCACATTTCCCCGAAAAGTGCCACCT
Features (pLannotate 1.2.2; 22 found; start..end, strand, type, name):
     28..456     -  rep_origin     f1 ori (sequence partly withheld): f1 bacteriophage origin of replication; arrow indicates direction of (+) strand synthesis
    461..618     -  CDS            lacZα (fragment): LacZα fragment of β-galactosidase; lacZ fragment
    621..639     +  promoter       T7 promoter: promoter for bacteriophage T7 RNA polymerase
    664..4783    +  gene           mini-white: white; This modified version of the white gene lacks part of the first intron.
   4790..4823    -  protein_bind   loxP: Cre-mediated recombination occurs in the 8-bp core sequence (GCATACAT). Cre recombinase
   5440..6069    +  CDS            ttgR: TTGR_PSEPT - Experimental evidence at protein level: Swiss-Prot protein existence level 1. Represses expression from the ttgABC operon promoter and its own expression. Binds to a promoter region between the divergently transcribed ttgR and ttgABC genes/operons; in the presence of chloramphenicol or tetracycline this binding no longer occurs and ttgR and ttgABC are derepressed. This suggests that TtgR binds these antibiotics. From Pseudomonas putida (strain DOT-T1E).
   6052..6459    +  CDS            VP16_HHV11 (fragment): Experimental evidence at protein level: Swiss-Prot protein existence level 1. May play a role in the aggregation of tegument proteins around nucleocapsids during virus morphogenesis. From Human herpesvirus 1 (strain 17) (HHV-1) (Human herpes simplex virus 1).
   6463..6537    +  CDS            small t antigen (fragment): SV40 (simian virus 40) small t antigen
   6539..6604    +  intron         small t intron: SV40 (simian virus 40) small t antigen intron
   6734..6754    +  CDS            SV40 NLS: nuclear localization signal of SV40 (simian virus 40) large T antigen
   6761..6895    +  CDS            LT_POVHA (fragment): Protein inferred from homology: Swiss-Prot protein existence level 3. Isoform large T antigen is a key early protein essential for both driving viral replication and inducing cellular transformation. Plays a role in viral genome replication by driving entry of quiescent cells into the cell cycle and by autoregulating the synthesis of viral early mRNA. Displays highly oncogenic activities by corrupting the host cellular checkpoint mechanisms that guard cell division and the transcription, replication, and repair of DNA. Participates in the modulation of cellular gene expression preceeding viral
   6920..7003    +  CDS            large T antigen (fragment): large T antigen from SV40 (simian virus 40)
   7026..7147    +  polyA_signal   SV40 poly(A) signal: SV40 polyadenylation signal
   7202..7271    +  protein_bind   attB: attB site for the φC31 integrase (Groth et al., 2000) phage φC31 integrase
   7490..7508    -  promoter       T3 promoter: promoter for bacteriophage T3 RNA polymerase
   7553..7569    -  protein_bind   lac operator: The lac repressor binds to the lac operator to inhibit transcription in E. coli. This inhibition can be relieved by adding lactose or isopropyl-β-D-thiogalactopyranoside (IPTG). lac repressor encoded by lacI
   7577..7607    -  promoter       lac promoter: promoter for the E. coli lac operon
   7622..7643    -  protein_bind   CAP binding site: CAP binding activates transcription in the presence of cAMP. E. coli catabolite activator protein
   7656..7748    -  CDS            lacI (fragment): lac repressor; lacI; The lac repressor binds to the lac operator to inhibit transcription in E. coli. This inhibition can be relieved by adding lactose or isopropyl-β-D-thiogalactopyranoside (IPTG).
   7931..8519    -  rep_origin     ori: high-copy-number ColE1/pMB1/pBR322/pUC origin of replication
   8690..9550    -  CDS            AmpR: β-lactamase; bla; confers resistance to ampicillin, carbenicillin, and related antibiotics
   9551..9655    -  promoter       AmpR promoter: bla
