[The description below was written by a language model from this plasmid's Addgene catalogue record and pLannotate feature annotations shown in this document.]
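Description:
907L is an insect expression plasmid built on an attB-type Drosophila transgenesis backbone, listed at roughly 9.7 kb. It serves as a tissue-specific "driver" in a bacterially derived binary transactivation system. In E. coli it is maintained by a high-copy ColE1/pUC-type origin and selected with ampicillin through the AmpR (β-lactamase) cassette. Leftover cloning-vector elements include an f1 origin, lacZα and lacI fragments, the lac promoter/operator, and flanking T7 and T3 promoters. For fly work the backbone carries a φC31 integrase attB site, which allows site-specific integration into genomic attP docking sites. It also carries a mini-white gene, whose eye-colour rescue marks transformants, followed by a single loxP site.

The payload is the TtgR repressor from Pseudomonas putida (630 bp), a DNA-binding protein that normally represses the ttgABC operon and its own gene. Here it is fused at its C terminus to the herpes simplex virus VP16 activation domain, which converts the bacterial repressor into a synthetic transcriptional activator. According to the catalogue entry, expression is driven by a 572 bp Drosophila melanogaster Flightin (Fln) promoter. This promoter is not annotated in the feature table, but an unannotated gap between loxP and the ttgR coding sequence is consistent with its position. The transcript is terminated by an SV40 3′ region containing the small t intron, T antigen fragments and the SV40 polyadenylation signal. The associated work concerns spatial control of gene expression in flies. The plasmid would therefore be used to make transgenic lines expressing TtgR-VP16 in the Flightin pattern, presumably to activate a separate responder transgene carrying TtgR operator sites, although that partner is not described in the record.
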