Addgene plasmid #160237: 907L
Purpose: FlightN-ttgR-VP16-Sv40-attB
Depositing lab: Omar Akbari. Depositing organization: University of California, San Diego (UCSD). Publication: Spatial control of gene expression in flies using bacterially derived binary transactivation systems. Gamez S, Vesga LC, Mendez-Sanchez SC, Akbari OS. Insect Mol Biol. 2021 Oct;30(5):461-471. doi: 10.1111/imb.12717. Epub 2021 May 24. PubMed 33963794.
Backbone
  Vector backbone: attB
  Backbone size w/o insert (bp): 8000
  Total vector size (bp): 9697
  Vector type: Insect Expression
Growth in bacteria
  Bacterial resistance: Ampicillin, 100 μg/mL
  Growth temperature: 37°C
  Growth strain: DH5alpha
  Copy number: High Copy
Gene/Insert 1
  Gene/Insert name: TtgR repressor (alt name: TtgR)
  Species: Pseudomonas putida
  Insert size (bp): 630
  Tag / fusion protein: VP16 (C terminal on insert)
  Cloning method: Gateway Cloning
  Sequencing primers: 5′ Unknown
Gene/Insert 2
  Gene/Insert name: Flightin promoter (alt name: Fln)
  Species: D. melanogaster (fly)
  Insert size (bp): 572
  Cloning method: Gateway Cloning
  Sequencing primers: 5′ Unknown
Terms and licenses: Academic/Nonprofit Terms; Industry Terms: Not Available to Industry
How to cite: 907L was a gift from Omar Akbari (Addgene plasmid # 160237 ; http://n2t.net/addgene:160237 ; RRID:Addgene_160237)
