>Addgene plasmid #160237 | 907L | depositor partial sequence | sequence record 310291 | TtgR gene
ATGGTCCGTCGAACCAAAGAAGAAGCCCAGGAAACCCGTGCCCAGATCATCGAGGCGGCGGAAAGGGCCT
TCTACAAGCGCGGGGTTGCGCGAACCACCCTGGCCGACATCGCCGAACTGGCGGGTGTGACGCGGGGGGC
GATCTACTGGCACTTCAACAACAAGGCCGAGCTGGTGCAGGCGTTGCTCGACAGCCTGCACGAGACCCAT
GACCATTTGGCGCGCGCGAGCGAAAGCGAGGATGAACTCGACCCGCTTGGCTGCATGCGCAAGCTGCTGT
TGCAAGTGTTTAACGAGCTGGTGCTCGATGCCCGAACCCGTCGTATCAATGAAATCCTGCATCACAAGTG
CGAGTTCACCGATGACATGTGTGAAATTCGCCAGCAGCGCCAGAGTGCGGTGCTGGATTGCCACAAGGGC
ATCACCCTGGCGCTGGCCAATGCCGTACGCCGGGGCCAGTTGCCTGGCGAGCTGGATGTCGAGCGCGCGG
CGGTGGCCATGTTTGCCTATGTCGATGGCCTGATCGGGCGCTGGCTATTGCTGCCTGACAGTGTCGATCT
GTTGGGTGATGTCGAAAAATGGGTCGACACCGGGCTGGATATGCTGCGCTTGAGCCCGGCTCTGCGCAAA
